Addgene plasmid #12694: DCT.VV.Orf6
Purpose: This plasmid was designed for screening purposes and may contain discrepancies relative to the current canonical GenBank version of the gene.
Depositing lab: Jack Bennink & Jon Yewdell. Depositing organization: National Institute of Allergy and Infectious Diseases (NIAID). Publication: Identification of poxvirus CD8+ T cell determinants to enable rational design and characterization of smallpox vaccines. Tscharke DC, Karupiah G, Zhou J, Palmore T, Irvine KR, Haeryfar SM, Williams S, Sidney J, Sette A, Bennink JR, Yewdell JW. J Exp Med. 2005 January 3; 201(1): 95–104. 10.1084/jem.20041912 PubMed 15623576.
Backbone
  Vector backbone: pcDNA 3.1D V5-His-TOPO
  Backbone manufacturer: Invitrogen
  Backbone size w/o insert (bp): 5514
  Vector type: Mammalian Expression
  Selectable markers: Neomycin (select with G418)
Growth in bacteria
  Bacterial resistance: Ampicillin, 100 μg/mL
  Growth temperature: 37°C
  Growth strain: DH5alpha
  Copy number: High Copy
Gene/Insert
  Gene/Insert name: VV.Orf6
  Species: Vaccinia Virus
  Insert size (bp): 213
  Cloning method: Restriction Enzyme; 5′ cloning site BamHI (not destroyed); 3′ cloning site BamHI (not destroyed)
  Sequencing primers: 5′ Universal T7
Terms and licenses: Academic/Nonprofit Terms; Industry Terms: Not Available to Industry
Depositor comments: Please see the Vaccinia kit page ( https://www.addgene.org/vvorf/ ) for more information. The kit page contains the supplemental VVOrfData spreadsheet, which includes important information about this plasmid. The plasmid and insert names provided here relate only to this library. The name of the ORF (if present) in VACV strain Copenhagen and the name of the ORF (if annotated) in VACV strain WR sequence can be found in VVOrfData spreadsheet. Please note that the amino acid sequence given for each ORF in the spreadsheet may contain some errors. Additionally, changes from the expected sequence may be present in these plasmids. Please see Addgene's quality control sequence and sequencing notes in the VVOrfData spreadsheet before ordering this plasmid.
How to cite: DCT.VV.Orf6 was a gift from Jack Bennink & Jon Yewdell (Addgene plasmid # 12694 ; http://n2t.net/addgene:12694 ; RRID:Addgene_12694)
