[The description below was written by a language model from this plasmid's Addgene catalogue record.]
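Description:
DCT.VV.Orf6 is a mammalian expression plasmid carrying a short vaccinia virus open reading frame (an insert of about 213 bp) in the commercial pcDNA 3.1D V5-His-TOPO backbone (about 5.5 kb without insert). It is one member of a library of vaccinia ORF clones. The "Orf6" designation is internal to that library and does not correspond directly to standard gene nomenclature, so the equivalent names in the Copenhagen and WR strains must be looked up in the library's supplementary data rather than in this record. The insert is flanked by intact BamHI sites on both sides and can be sequenced from the upstream T7 primer site.

The plasmid is maintained at high copy in E. coli under ampicillin selection, and it carries a neomycin resistance marker that allows G418 selection of transfected mammalian cells. No feature table is supplied, so the promoter and tags are not explicitly recorded. This backbone family generally drives inserts from the CMV immediate-early promoter and offers C-terminal V5 and polyhistidine tags. Whether the ORF is in frame with those tags here is not stated.

The collection was built for screening. The associated work concerned identifying poxvirus CD8+ T cell determinants to inform smallpox vaccine design and characterization, which suggests that individual viral ORFs were expressed in cells to find those giving rise to T cell epitopes. The depositors caution that the clone was made for this purpose and may differ from the canonical reference sequence of the gene. Sequence verification data should therefore be consulted before relying on it for other applications.
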