>Addgene plasmid #12694 | DCT.VV.Orf6 | addgene partial sequence | sequence record 19091 | T7 5'-TAATACGACTCACTATAGGG-3'
ACCGAATTCCAGCTGACCACCATGTTGCTACATGTAGGTATTCCTTTATCCAATAATAGTTTAAACACAT
CTACATTGGGATTTGATGTTGTAGCGTATTTCTCTACAATATTAATACCATTTTTGATACTATTTATTTC
TATACCTTTCGAAATTAGTAATTTCAATAAGTCTATATCGATGTTATCAGAACATAGATATTCGAATATA
TCAAAATCATTGATATTTTTATAGGCAATTCCCGGGGATCCGAATAAAGGGTCAAGACAATTCTGCAGAT
ATCCAGCACAGTGGCGGCCGCTCGAGTCTAGAGGGCCCGCGGTTCGAAGGTAAGCCTATCCCTAACCCTC
TCCTCGGTCTCGATTCTACGCGTACCGGTCATCATCACCATCACCATTGAGTTTAAACCCGCTGATCAGC
CTCGACTGTGCCTTCTAGTTGCCAGCCATCTGTTGTTTGCCCCTCCCCCGTGCCTTCCTTGACCCTGGAA
GGTGCCACTCCCACTGTCCTTTCCTAATAAAATGAGGAAATTGCATCGCATTGTCTGAGTAGGTGTCATT
CTATTCTGG
